>Addgene plasmid #118899 | pOCC151 | depositor full sequence | sequence record 224689 | Full Sequence
AGCTGCCACCATTTTGTTCGCCCAGGACTCTAGCTATAGTTCTAGTGGTTGGCTACGTATACTCCGGAAT
ATTAATAGATCATGGAGATAATTAAAATGATAACCATCTCGCAAATAAATAAGTATTTTACTGTTTTCGT
AACAGTTTTGTAATAAAAAAACCTATAAATATTCCGGATTATTCATACCGTCCCACCATCGGGCGCGGAT
CGCCACCATGGGCATGTCCCCTATACTAGGTTATTGGAAAATTAAGGGCCTTGTGCAACCCACTCGACTT
CTTTTGGAATATCTTGAAGAAAAATATGAAGAGCATTTGTATGAGCGCGATGAAGGTGATAAATGGCGAA
ACAAAAAGTTTGAATTGGGTTTGGAGTTTCCCAATCTTCCTTATTATATTGATGGTGATGTTAAATTAAC
ACAGTCTATGGCCATCATACGTTATATAGCTGACAAGCACAACATGTTGGGTGGTTGTCCAAAAGAGCGT
GCAGAGATTTCAATGCTTGAAGGAGCGGTTTTGGATATTAGATACGGTGTTTCGAGAATTGCATATAGTA
AAGACTTTGAAACTCTCAAAGTTGATTTTCTTAGCAAGCTACCTGAAATGCTGAAAATGTTCGAAGATCG
TTTATGTCATAAAACATATTTAAATGGTGATCATGTAACCCATCCTGACTTCATGTTGTATGACGCTCTT
GATGTTGTTTTATACATGGACCCAATGTGCCTGGATGCGTTCCCAAAATTAGTTTGTTTTAAAAAACGTA
TTGAAGCTATCCCACAAATTGATAAGTACTTGAAATCCAGCAAGTATATAGCATGGCCTTTGCAGGGCTG
GCAAGCCACGTTTGGTGGTGGCGACCATCCTCCAAAATCGGATCTGGAAGTTCTGTTCCAGGGGCCCGCG
GCCGCAAGCGCTATGGCCACAACCTGTTACATTGCACAAGATAAAAATATATCATCACGAACAGTAAAAC
TGTCTGCTTACATAAACAGTAATACAAGGGGTGTTATGCAGTTTAAGGTTTACACCTATAAAAGAGAGAG
CCGTTATCGTCTGTTTGTGGATGTACAGAGTGATATTATTGACACGCCCGGGCGACGGATGGTGATCCCC
CTGGCCAGTGCCCGTCTGCTGTCAGATAAAGTCTCCCGTGAACTTTACCCGGTGGTGCATATCGGGGATG
AAAGCTGGCGCATGATGACCACCGATATGGCCAGTGTGCCGGTCTCCGTTATCGGGGAAGAAGTGGCTGA
TCTCAGCCACCGCGAAAATGACATCAAAAACGCCATTAACCTGATGTTCTGGGGAATATAAATGTCAGGC
TCCCTTATACACAGCCAGTGGCGCGCCGTAATAGAAGCTTGTCGAGAAGTACTAGAGGATCATAATCAGC
CATACCACATTTGTAGAGGTTTTACTTGCTTTAAAAAACCTCCCACACCTCCCCCTGAACCTGAAACATA
AAATGAATGCAATTGTTGTTGTTAACTTGTTTATTGCAGCTTATAATGGTTACAAATAAAGCAATAGCAT
CACAAATTTCACAAATAAAGCATTTTTTTCACTGCATTCTAGTTGTGGTTTGTCCAAACTCATCAATGTA
TCTTATCATGTCTGGATCTGATCACTGCTTGAGCCTAGGAGATCCGAACCAGATAAGTGAAAGCCTGCAT
CCGCAGATCTTAATTAATAAAACACGATACATTGTTATTAGTACATTTATTAAGCGCTAGATTCTGTGCG
TTGTTGATTTACAGACAATTGTTGTACGTATTTTAATAATTCATTAAATTTATAATCTTTAGGGTGGTAT
GTTAGAGCGAAAATCAAATGATTTTCAGCGTCTTTATATCTGAATTTAAATATTAAATCCTCAATAGATT
TGTAAAATAGGTTTCGATTAGTTTCAAACAAGGGTTGTTTTTCCGAACCGATGGCTGGACTATCTAATGG
ATTTTCGCTCAACGCCACAAAACTTGCCAAATCTTGTAGCAGCAATCTAGCTTTGTCGATATTCGTTTGT
GTTTTGTTTTGTAATAAAGGTTCGACGTCGTTCAAAATATTATGCGCTTTTGTATTTCTTTCATCACTGT
CGTTAGTGTACAATTGACTCGACGTAAACACGTTAAATAACGCTTGGACATATTTAACATCGGGCGTGTT
AGCTTTATTAGGCCGATTATCGTCGTCGTCCCAACCCTCGTCGTTAGAAGTTGCTTCCGAAGACGATTTT
GCCATAGCCACACGACGCCTATTAATTGTGTCGGCTAACACGTCCGCGATCAAATTTGTAGTTGAGCTTT
TTGGGCCTCATGGGCCTTCCGCTCACTGCCCGCTTTCCAGTCGGGAAACCTGTCGTGCCAGCTGCATTAA
CATGGTCATAGCTGTTTCCTTGCGTATTGGGCGCTCTCCGCTTCCTCGCTCACTGACTCGCTGCGCTCGG
TCGTTCGGGTAAAGCCTGGGGTGCCTAATGAGCAAAAGGCCAGCAAAAGGCCAGGAACCGTAAAAAGGCC
GCGTTGCTGGCGTTTTTCCATAGGCTCCGCCCCCCTGACGAGCATCACAAAAATCGACGCTCAAGTCAGA
GGTGGCGAAACCCGACAGGACTATAAAGATACCAGGCGTTTCCCCCTGGAAGCTCCCTCGTGCGCTCTCC
TGTTCCGACCCTGCCGCTTACCGGATACCTGTCCGCCTTTCTCCCTTCGGGAAGCGTGGCGCTTTCTCAT
AGCTCACGCTGTAGGTATCTCAGTTCGGTGTAGGTCGTTCGCTCCAAGCTGGGCTGTGTGCACGAACCCC
CCGTTCAGCCCGACCGCTGCGCCTTATCCGGTAACTATCGTCTTGAGTCCAACCCGGTAAGACACGACTT
ATCGCCACTGGCAGCAGCCACTGGTAACAGGATTAGCAGAGCGAGGTATGTAGGCGGTGCTACAGAGTTC
TTGAAGTGGTGGCCTAACTACGGCTACACTAGAAGAACAGTATTTGGTATCTGCGCTCTGCTGAAGCCAG
TTACCTTCGGAAAAAGAGTTGGTAGCTCTTGATCCGGCAAACAAACCACCGCTGGTAGCGGTGGTTTTTT
TGTTTGCAAGCAGCAGATTACGCGCAGAAAAAAAGGATCTCAAGAAGATCCTTTGATCTTTTCTACGGGG
TCTGACGCTCAGTGGAACGAAAACTCACGTTAAGGGATTTTGGTCATGAGATTATCAAAAAGGATCTTCA
CCTAGATCCTTTTAAATTAAAAATGAAGTTTTAAATCAATCTAAAGTATATATGAGTAAACTTGGTCTGA
CAGTTACCAATGCTTAATCAGTGAGGCACCTATCTCAGCGATCTGTCTATTTCGTTCATCCATAGTTGCC
TGACTCCCCGTCGTGTAGATAACTACGATACGGGAGGGCTTACCATCTGGCCCCAGTGCTGCAATGATAC
CGCGAGACCCACGCTCACCGGCTCCAGATTTATCAGCAATAAACCAGCCAGCCGGAAGGGCCGAGCGCAG
AAGTGGTCCTGCAACTTTATCCGCCTCCATCCAGTCTATTAATTGTTGCCGGGAAGCTAGAGTAAGTAGT
TCGCCAGTTAATAGTTTGCGCAACGTTGTTGCCATTGCTGCAGGCATCGTGGTGTCACGCTCGTCGTTTG
GTATGGCTTCATTCAGCTCCGGTTCCCAACGATCAAGGCGAGTTACATGATCCCCCATGTTGTGCAAAAA
AGCGGTTAGCTCCTTCGGTCCTCCGATCGTTGTCAGAAGTAAGTTGGCCGCAGTGTTATCACTCATGGTT
ATGGCAGCACTGCATAATTCTCTTACTGTCATGCCATCCGTAAGATGCTTTTCTGTGACTGGTGAGTACT
CAACCAAGTCATTCTGAGAATAGTGTATGCGGCGACCGAGTTGCTCTTGCCCGGCGTCAACACGGGATAA
TACCGCGCCACATAGCAGAACTTTAAAAGTGCTCATCATTGGAAAACGTTCTTCGGGGCGAAAACTCTCA
AGGATCTTACCGCTGTTGAGATCCAGTTCGATGTAACCCACTCGTGCACCCAACTGATCTTCAGCATCTT
TTACTTTCACCAGCGTTTCTGGGTGAGCAAAAACAGGAAGGCAAAATGCCGCAAAAAAGGGAATAAGGGC
GACACGGAAATGTTGAATACTCATTACTCTTCCTTTTTCAATATTATTGAAGCATTTATCAGGGTTATTG
TCTCATGAGCGGATACATATTTGAATGTATTTAGAAAAATAAACAAATAGGGGTTCCGCGCACATTTCCC
CGAAAAGTGCCACCTAAATTGTAAGCGTTAATATTTTGTTAAAATTCGCGTTAAATTTTTGTTAAATCAG
CTCATTTTTTAACCAATAGGCCGAAATCGGCAAAATCCCTTATAAATCAAAAGAATAGACCGAGATAGGG
TTGAGTGGCCGCTACAGGGCGCTCCCATTCGCCATTCAGGCTGCGCAACTGTTGGGAAGGGCGTTTCGGT
GCGGGCCTCTTCGCTATTACGCCAGCTGGCGAAAGGGGGATGTGCTGCAAGGCGATTAAGTTGGGTAACG
CCAGGGTTTTCCCAGTCACGACGTTGTAAAACGACGGCCAGTGAGCGCGACGTAATACGACTCACTATAG
GGCGAATTGGCGGAAGGCCGTCAAGGCCGTGACGTTAAAACTATTAAGCCATCCAATCGACCGTTAGTCG
AATCAGGACCGCTGGTGCGAGAAGCCGCGAAGTATGGCGAATGCATCGTATAACGTGTGGAGTCCGCTCA
TTAGAGCGTCATGTTTAGACAAGAAAGCTACATATTTAATTGATCCCGATGATTTTATTGATAAATTGAC
CCTAACTCCATACACGGTATTCTACAATGGCGGGGTTTTGGTCAAAATTTCCGGACTGCGATTGTACATG
CTGTTAACGGCTCCGCCCACTATTAATGAAATTAAAAATTCCAATTTTAAAAAACGCAGCAAGAGAAACA
TTTGTATGAAAGAATGCGTAGAAGGAAAGAAAAATGTCGTGGACATGCTGAACAACAAGATTAATATGCC
TCCGTGTATAAAAAAAATATTGAACGATTTGAAAGAAAACAATGTACCGCGCGGCGGTATGTACAGGAAG
AGGTTTATACTAAACTGTTACATTGCAAACGTGGTTTCGTGTGCCAAGTGTGAAAACCGATGTTTAATCA
AGGCTCTGACGCATTTCTACAACCACGACTCCAAGTGTGTGGGTGAAGTCATGCATCTTTTAATCAAATC
CCAAGATGTGTATAAACCACCAAACTGCCAAAAAATGAAAACTGTGGACAAGCTCTGTCCGTTTGCTGGC
AACTGCAAGGGTCTCAATCCTATTTGTAATTATTGAATAATAAAACAATTATAAATGCTAAATTTGTTTT
TTATTAACGATACAAACCAAACGCAACAAGAACATTTGTAGTATTATCTATAATTGAAAACGCGTAGTTA
TAATCGCTGAGGTAATATTTAAAATCATTTTCAAATGATTCACAGTTAATTTGCGACAATATAATTTTAT
TTTCACATAAACTAGACGCCTTGTCGTCTTCTTCTTCGTATTCCTTCTCTTTTTCATTTTTCTCCTCATA
AAAATTAACATAGTTATTATCGTATCCATATATGTATCTATCGTATAGAGTAAATTTTTTGTTGTCATAA
ATATATATGTCTTTTTTAATGGGGTGTATAGTACCGCTGCGCATAGTTTTTCTGTAATTTACAACAGTGC
TATTTTCTGGTAGTTCTTCGGAGTGTGTTGCTTTAATTATTAAATTTATATAATCAATGAATTTGGGATC
GTCGGTTTTGTACAATATGTTGCCGGCATAGTACGCAGCTTCTTCTAGTTCAATTACACCATTTTTTAGC
AGCACCGGATTAACATAACTTTCCAAAATGTTGTACGAACCGTTAAACAAAAACAGTTCACCTCCCTTTT
CTATACTATTGTCTGCGAGCAGTTGTTTGTTGTTAAAAATAACAGCCATTGTAATGAGACGCACAAACTA
ATATCACA
Features (pLannotate 1.2.2; 16 found; start..end, strand, type, name):
     79..170     +  promoter       polyhedrin promoter: polh from Autographa californica; promoter for the baculovirus polyhedrin gene
    224..877     +  CDS            GST26_SCHJA: Experimental evidence at protein level: Swiss-Prot protein existence level 1. GST isoenzymes appear to play a central role in the parasite detoxification system. Other functions are also suspected including a role in increasing the solubility of haematin in the parasite gut. From Schistosoma japonicum (Blood fluke).
   1016..1318    +  CDS            ccdB: CCDB_ECOLI - Also known as G, letB, letD. Experimental evidence at protein level: Swiss-Prot protein existence level 1. Toxic component of a type II toxin-antitoxin (TA) system, functioning in plasmid maintainence. Responsible for the post- segregational killing (PSK) of plasmid-free cells, also referred to as a plasmid addiction system. Half-life of over 2 hours. Cell killing by CcdB is accompanied by filamentation, defects in chromosome and plasmid segregation, defects in cell division, formation of anucleate cells, decreased DNA synthesis and plasmid loss. Interferes with the activity of DN
   1388..1471    +  CDS            large T antigen (fragment): large T antigen from SV40 (simian virus 40)
   1494..1628    +  polyA_signal   SV40 poly(A) signal: SV40 polyadenylation signal
   1701..2073    +  3'UTR          polyhedrin 3' UTR: 3' UTR from the Autographa californica nucleopolyhedrovirus polyhedrin gene (Suzuki et al., 2006)
   2333..2380    -  CDS            lacI (fragment): lac repressor; lacI; The lac repressor binds to the lac operator to inhibit transcription in E. coli. This inhibition can be relieved by adding lactose or isopropyl-β-D-thiogalactopyranoside (IPTG).
   2417..2457    -  rep_origin     RSF ori (fragment): Plasmids containing the RSF 1030 origin of replication can be propagated in E. coli cells that contain additional plasmids with compatible origins.
   2535..3123    -  rep_origin     ori: high-copy-number ColE1/pMB1/pBR322/pUC origin of replication
   3294..4154    -  CDS            AmpR: β-lactamase; bla; confers resistance to ampicillin, carbenicillin, and related antibiotics
   4156..4260    -  promoter       AmpR promoter: bla
   4286..4417    -  rep_origin     M13 ori (fragment): M13 bacteriophage origin of replication; arrow indicates direction of (+) strand synthesis
   4438..4594    -  CDS            lacZα (fragment): LacZα fragment of β-galactosidase; lacZ fragment
   4603..4621    +  promoter       T7 promoter: promoter for bacteriophage T7 RNA polymerase
   4724..5353    +  CDS            LEF-2: LEF2_NPVAC - Experimental evidence at protein level: Swiss-Prot protein existence level 1. Plays an essential role in viral DNA replication. Does not seem to participate in the initiation step but is rather important for the amplification of DNA. Also required for expression from the vp39 and polh promoters. From Autographa californica nuclear polyhedrosis virus (AcMNPV).
   5394..5999    +  CDS            ORF603: baculovirus ORF603 protein
