>Addgene plasmid #118899 | pOCC151 | addgene full sequence | sequence record 232310 | Addgene NGS Result
ATTCCGGATTATTCATACCGTCCCACCATCGGGCGCGGATCGCCACCATGGGCATGTCCCCTATACTAGG
TTATTGGAAAATTAAGGGCCTTGTGCAACCCACTCGACTTCTTTTGGAATATCTTGAAGAAAAATATGAA
GAGCATTTGTATGAGCGCGATGAAGGTGATAAATGGCGAAACAAAAAGTTTGAATTGGGTTTGGAGTTTC
CCAATCTTCCTTATTATATTGATGGTGATGTTAAATTAACACAGTCTATGGCCATCATACGTTATATAGC
TGACAAGCACAACATGTTGGGTGGTTGTCCAAAAGAGCGTGCAGAGATTTCAATGCTTGAAGGAGCGGTT
TTGGATATTAGATACGGTGTTTCGAGAATTGCATATAGTAAAGACTTTGAAACTCTCAAAGTTGATTTTC
TTAGCAAGCTACCTGAAATGCTGAAAATGTTCGAAGATCGTTTATGTCATAAAACATATTTAAATGGTGA
TCATGTAACCCATCCTGACTTCATGTTGTATGACGCTCTTGATGTTGTTTTATACATGGACCCAATGTGC
CTGGATGCGTTCCCAAAATTAGTTTGTTTTAAAAAACGTATTGAAGCTATCCCACAAATTGATAAGTACT
TGAAATCCAGCAAGTATATAGCATGGCCTTTGCAGGGCTGGCAAGCCACGTTTGGTGGTGGCGACCATCC
TCCAAAATCGGATCTGGAAGTTCTGTTCCAGGGGCCCGCGGCCGCAAGCGCTATGGCCACAACCTGTTAC
ATTGCACAAGATAAAAATATATCATCACGAACAGTAAAACTGTCTGCTTACATAAACAGTAATACAAGGG
GTGTTATGCAGTTTAAGGTTTACACCTATAAAAGAGAGAGCCGTTATCGTCTGTTTGTGGATGTACAGAG
TGATATTATTGACACGCCCGGGCGACGGATGGTGATCCCCCTGGCCAGTGCCCGTCTGCTGTCAGATAAA
GTCTCCCGTGAACTTTACCCGGTGGTGCATATCGGGGATGAAAGCTGGCGCATGATGACCACCGATATGG
CCAGTGTGCCGGTCTCCGTTATCGGGGAAGAAGTGGCTGATCTCAGCCACCGCGAAAATGACATCAAAAA
CGCCATTAACCTGATGTTCTGGGGAATATAAATGTCAGGCTCCCTTATACACAGCCAGTGGCGCGCCGTA
ATAGAAGCTTGTCGAGAAGTACTAGAGGATCATAATCAGCCATACCACATTTGTAGAGGTTTTACTTGCT
TTAAAAAACCTCCCACACCTCCCCCTGAACCTGAAACATAAAATGAATGCAATTGTTGTTGTTAACTTGT
TTATTGCAGCTTATAATGGTTACAAATAAAGCAATAGCATCACAAATTTCACAAATAAAGCATTTTTTTC
ACTGCATTCTAGTTGTGGTTTGTCCAAACTCATCAATGTATCTTATCATGTCTGGATCTGATCACTGCTT
GAGCCTAGGAGATCCGAACCAGATAAGTGAAAGCCTGCATCCGCAGATCTTAATTAATAAAACACGATAC
ATTGTTATTAGTACATTTATTAAGCGCTAGATTCTGTGCGTTGTTGATTTACAGACAATTGTTGTACGTA
TTTTAATAATTCATTAAATTTATAATCTTTAGGGTGGTATGTTAGAGCGAAAATCAAATGATTTTCAGCG
TCTTTATATCTGAATTTAAATATTAAATCCTCAATAGATTTGTAAAATAGGTTTCGATTAGTTTCAAACA
AGGGTTGTTTTTCCGAACCGATGGCTGGACTATCTAATGGATTTTCGCTCAACGCCACAAAACTTGCCAA
ATCTTGTAGCAGCAATCTAGCTTTGTCGATATTCGTTTGTGTTTTGTTTTGTAATAAAGGTTCGACGTCG
TTCAAAATATTATGCGCTTTTGTATTTCTTTCATCACTGTCGTTAGTGTACAATTGACTCGACGTAAACA
CGTTAAATAACGCTTGGACATATTTAACATCGGGCGTGTTAGCTTTATTAGGCCGATTATCGTCGTCGTC
CCAACCCTCGTCGTTAGAAGTTGCTTCCGAAGACGATTTTGCCATAGCCACACGACGCCTATTAATTGTG
TCGGCTAACACGTCCGCGATCAAATTTGTAGTTGAGCTTTTTGGGCCTCATGGGCCTTCCGCTCACTGCC
CGCTTTCCAGTCGGGAAACCTGTCGTGCCAGCTGCATTAACATGGTCATAGCTGTTTCCTTGCGTATTGG
GCGCTCTCCGCTTCCTCGCTCACTGACTCGCTGCGCTCGGTCGTTCGGGTAAAGCCTGGGGTGCCTAATG
AGCAAAAGGCCAGCAAAAGGCCAGGAACCGTAAAAAGGCCGCGTTGCTGGCGTTTTTCCATAGGCTCCGC
CCCCCTGACGAGCATCACAAAAATCGACGCTCAAGTCAGAGGTGGCGAAACCCGACAGGACTATAAAGAT
ACCAGGCGTTTCCCCCTGGAAGCTCCCTCGTGCGCTCTCCTGTTCCGACCCTGCCGCTTACCGGATACCT
GTCCGCCTTTCTCCCTTCGGGAAGCGTGGCGCTTTCTCATAGCTCACGCTGTAGGTATCTCAGTTCGGTG
TAGGTCGTTCGCTCCAAGCTGGGCTGTGTGCACGAACCCCCCGTTCAGCCCGACCGCTGCGCCTTATCCG
GTAACTATCGTCTTGAGTCCAACCCGGTAAGACACGACTTATCGCCACTGGCAGCAGCCACTGGTAACAG
GATTAGCAGAGCGAGGTATGTAGGCGGTGCTACAGAGTTCTTGAAGTGGTGGCCTAACTACGGCTACACT
AGAAGAACAGTATTTGGTATCTGCGCTCTGCTGAAGCCAGTTACCTTCGGAAAAAGAGTTGGTAGCTCTT
GATCCGGCAAACAAACCACCGCTGGTAGCGGTGGTTTTTTTGTTTGCAAGCAGCAGATTACGCGCAGAAA
AAAAGGATCTCAAGAAGATCCTTTGATCTTTTCTACGGGGTCTGACGCTCAGTGGAACGAAAACTCACGT
TAAGGGATTTTGGTCATGAGATTATCAAAAAGGATCTTCACCTAGATCCTTTTAAATTAAAAATGAAGTT
TTAAATCAATCTAAAGTATATATGAGTAAACTTGGTCTGACAGTTACCAATGCTTAATCAGTGAGGCACC
TATCTCAGCGATCTGTCTATTTCGTTCATCCATAGTTGCCTGACTCCCCGTCGTGTAGATAACTACGATA
CGGGAGGGCTTACCATCTGGCCCCAGTGCTGCAATGATACCGCGAGAACCACGCTCACCGGCTCCAGATT
TATCAGCAATAAACCAGCCAGCCGGAAGGGCCGAGCGCAGAAGTGGTCCTGCAACTTTATCCGCCTCCAT
CCAGTCTATTAATTGTTGCCGGGAAGCTAGAGTAAGTAGTTCGCCAGTTAATAGTTTGCGCAACGTTGTT
GCCATTGCTACAGGCATCGTGGTGTCACGCTCGTCGTTTGGTATGGCTTCATTCAGCTCCGGTTCCCAAC
GATCAAGGCGAGTTACATGATCCCCCATGTTGTGCAAAAAAGCGGTTAGCTCCTTCGGTCCTCCGATCGT
TGTCAGAAGTAAGTTGGCCGCAGTGTTATCACTCATGGTTATGGCAGCACTGCATAATTCTCTTACTGTC
ATGCCATCCGTAAGATGCTTTTCTGTGACTGGTGAGTACTCAACCAAGTCATTCTGAGAATAGTGTATGC
GGCGACCGAGTTGCTCTTGCCCGGCGTCAATACGGGATAATACCGCGCCACATAGCAGAACTTTAAAAGT
GCTCATCATTGGAAAACGTTCTTCGGGGCGAAAACTCTCAAGGATCTTACCGCTGTTGAGATCCAGTTCG
ATGTAACCCACTCGTGCACCCAACTGATCTTCAGCATCTTTTACTTTCACCAGCGTTTCTGGGTGAGCAA
AAACAGGAAGGCAAAATGCCGCAAAAAAGGGAATAAGGGCGACACGGAAATGTTGAATACTCATACTCTT
CCTTTTTCAATATTATTGAAGCATTTATCAGGGTTATTGTCTCATGAGCGGATACATATTTGAATGTATT
TAGAAAAATAAACAAATAGGGGTTCCGCGCACATTTCCCCGAAAAGTGCCACCTAAATTGTAAGCGTTAA
TATTTTGTTAAAATTCGCGTTAAATTTTTGTTAAATCAGCTCATTTTTTAACCAATAGGCCGAAATCGGC
AAAATCCCTTATAAATCAAAAGAATAGACCGAGATAGGGTTGAGTGGCCGCTACAGGGCGCTCCCATTCG
CCATTCAGGCTGCGCAACTGTTGGGAAGGGCGTTTCGGTGCGGGCCTCTTCGCTATTACGCCAGCTGGCG
AAAGGGGGATGTGCTGCAAGGCGATTAAGTTGGGTAACGCCAGGGTTTTCCCAGTCACGACGTTGTAAAA
CGACGGCCAGTGAGCGCGACGTAATACGACTCACTATAGGGCGAATTGGCGGAAGGCCGTCAAGGCCGTG
ACGTTAAAACTATTAAGCCATCCAATCGACCGTTAGTCGAATCAGGACCGCTGGTGCGAGAAGCCGCGAA
GTATGGCGAATGCATCGTATAACGTGTGGAGTCCGCTCATTAGAGCGTCATGTTTAGACAAGAAAGCTAC
ATATTTAATTGATCCCGATGATTTTATTGATAAATTGACCCTAACTCCATACACGGTATTCTACAATGGC
GGGGTTTTGGTCAAAATTTCCGGACTGCGATTGTACATGCTGTTAACGGCTCCGCCCACTATTAATGAAA
TTAAAAATTCCAATTTTAAAAAACGCAGCAAGAGAAACATTTGTATGAAAGAATGCGTAGAAGGAAAGAA
AAATGTCGTGGACATGCTGAACAACAAGATTAATATGCCTCCGTGTATAAAAAAAATATTGAACGATTTG
AAAGAAAACAATGTACCGCGCGGCGGTATGTACAGGAAGAGGTTTATACTAAACTGTTACATTGCAAACG
TGGTTTCGTGTGCCAAGTGTGAAAACCGATGTTTAATCAAGGCTCTGACGCATTTCTACAACCACGACTC
CAAGTGTGTGGGTGAAGTCATGCATCTTTTAATCAAATCCCAAGATGTGTATAAACCACCAAACTGCCAA
AAAATGAAAACTGTGGACAAGCTCTGTCCGTTTGCTGGCAACTGCAAGGGTCTCAATCCTATTTGTAATT
ATTGAATAATAAAACAATTATAAATGCTAAATTTGTTTTTTATTAACGATACAAACCAAACGCAACAAGA
ACATTTGTAGTATTATCTATAATTGAAAACGCGTAGTTATAATCGCTGAGGTAATATTTAAAATCATTTT
CAAATGATTCACAGTTAATTTGCGACAATATAATTTTATTTTCACATAAACTAGACGCCTTGTCGTCTTC
TTCTTCGTATTCCTTCTCTTTTTCATTTTTCTCCTCATAAAAATTAACATAGTTATTATCGTATCCATAT
ATGTATCTATCGTATAGAGTAAATTTTTTGTTGTCATAAATATATATGTCTTTTTTAATGGGGTGTATAG
TACCGCTGCGCATAGTTTTTCTGTAATTTACAACAGTGCTATTTTCTGGTAGTTCTTCGGAGTGTGTTGC
TTTAATTATTAAATTTATATAATCAATGAATTTGGGATCGTCGGTTTTGTACAATATGTTGCCGGCATAG
TACGCAGCTTCTTCTAGTTCAATTACACCATTTTTTAGCAGCACCGGATTAACATAACTTTCCAAAATGT
TGTACGAACCGTTAAACAAAAACAGTTCACCTCCCTTTTCTATACTATTGTCTGCGAGCAGTTGTTTGTT
GTTAAAAATAACAGCCATTGTAATGAGACGCACAAACTAATATCACAAGCTGCCACCATTTTGTTCGCCC
AGGACTCTAGCTATAGTTCTAGTGGTTGGCTACGTATACTCCGGAATATTAATAGATCATGGAGATAATT
AAAATGATAACCATCTCGCAAATAAATAAGTATTTTACTGTTTTCGTAACAGTTTTGTAATAAAAAAACC
TATAAAT
Features (pLannotate 1.2.2; 16 found; start..end, strand, type, name):
     54..707     +  CDS            GST26_SCHJA: Experimental evidence at protein level: Swiss-Prot protein existence level 1. GST isoenzymes appear to play a central role in the parasite detoxification system. Other functions are also suspected including a role in increasing the solubility of haematin in the parasite gut. From Schistosoma japonicum (Blood fluke).
    846..1148    +  CDS            ccdB: CCDB_ECOLI - Also known as G, letB, letD. Experimental evidence at protein level: Swiss-Prot protein existence level 1. Toxic component of a type II toxin-antitoxin (TA) system, functioning in plasmid maintainence. Responsible for the post- segregational killing (PSK) of plasmid-free cells, also referred to as a plasmid addiction system. Half-life of over 2 hours. Cell killing by CcdB is accompanied by filamentation, defects in chromosome and plasmid segregation, defects in cell division, formation of anucleate cells, decreased DNA synthesis and plasmid loss. Interferes with the activity of DN
   1218..1301    +  CDS            large T antigen (fragment): large T antigen from SV40 (simian virus 40)
   1324..1458    +  polyA_signal   SV40 poly(A) signal: SV40 polyadenylation signal
   1531..1903    +  3'UTR          polyhedrin 3' UTR: 3' UTR from the Autographa californica nucleopolyhedrovirus polyhedrin gene (Suzuki et al., 2006)
   2163..2210    -  CDS            lacI (fragment): lac repressor; lacI; The lac repressor binds to the lac operator to inhibit transcription in E. coli. This inhibition can be relieved by adding lactose or isopropyl-β-D-thiogalactopyranoside (IPTG).
   2247..2287    -  rep_origin     RSF ori (fragment): Plasmids containing the RSF 1030 origin of replication can be propagated in E. coli cells that contain additional plasmids with compatible origins.
   2365..2953    -  rep_origin     ori: high-copy-number ColE1/pMB1/pBR322/pUC origin of replication
   3124..3984    -  CDS            AmpR: β-lactamase; bla; confers resistance to ampicillin, carbenicillin, and related antibiotics
   3985..4089    -  promoter       AmpR promoter: bla
   4115..4246    -  rep_origin     M13 ori (fragment): M13 bacteriophage origin of replication; arrow indicates direction of (+) strand synthesis
   4267..4423    -  CDS            lacZα (fragment): LacZα fragment of β-galactosidase; lacZ fragment
   4432..4450    +  promoter       T7 promoter: promoter for bacteriophage T7 RNA polymerase
   4553..5182    +  CDS            LEF-2: LEF2_NPVAC - Experimental evidence at protein level: Swiss-Prot protein existence level 1. Plays an essential role in viral DNA replication. Does not seem to participate in the initiation step but is rather important for the amplification of DNA. Also required for expression from the vp39 and polh promoters. From Autographa californica nuclear polyhedrosis virus (AcMNPV).
   5223..5828    +  CDS            ORF603: baculovirus ORF603 protein
   5936..6027    +  promoter       polyhedrin promoter: polh from Autographa californica; promoter for the baculovirus polyhedrin gene
