[The description below was written by a language model from this plasmid's Addgene catalogue record and pLannotate feature annotations shown in this document.]
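Description:
pOCC151 is a baculovirus transfer (shuttle) vector built on the pOET1 backbone, intended for generating recombinant baculovirus by recombination with a FlashBac-type bacmid and then expressing proteins in insect cells. In E. coli it is maintained through a high-copy ColE1/pUC-type origin and selected with ampicillin via the β-lactamase gene. Small fragments of lacZα, an M13 origin, lacI and an RSF origin, as well as a T7 promoter, are also annotated and appear to be backbone remnants rather than functional parts. Two sequence records, the depositor's and a sequencing-derived one, carry the same set of features in the same order, differing by one nucleotide in length and in the numbering start point.

The expression cassette is driven by the very late polyhedrin (polH) promoter of AcMNPV and begins with Schistosoma japonicum glutathione S-transferase followed, according to the record, by a 3C protease cleavage site. Downstream lies a ccdB toxin gene flanked by NotI and AscI sites, then a stop codon and HindIII. A gene of interest is cloned NotI–AscI in place of ccdB, producing an N-terminal GST fusion whose tag can be removed with 3C protease. Because CcdB kills ordinary E. coli strains, uncut or religated parental vector is counter-selected, and the empty vector must be kept in a ccdB-tolerant strain such as DB3.1. An SV40 polyadenylation signal and the polyhedrin 3' UTR follow the cassette. The upstream LEF-2 and ORF603 sequences, together with the viral sequence downstream of the cassette, presumably provide the homology for recombination into the polyhedrin locus of the viral genome. The plasmid is an empty entry vector of the FlexiBAC system for affinity-purifiable protein production.
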