Addgene plasmid #118899: pOCC151
Purpose: shuttle vector for baculovirus production, using FlashBac bacmid; for recombinant protein with N-terminal GST, cleavable with 3C
Depositing lab: Marc Bickle & PEPC MPI CBG. Depositing organization: Max Planck Institute of Molecular Cell Biology and Genetics. Publication: FlexiBAC: a versatile, open-source baculovirus vector system for protein expression, secretion, and proteolytic processing. Lemaitre RP, Bogdanova A, Borgonovo B, Woodruff JB, Drechsel DN. BMC Biotechnol. 2019 Mar 29;19(1):20. doi: 10.1186/s12896-019-0512-z. PubMed 30925874.
Backbone
  Vector backbone: pOET1
  Backbone size w/o insert (bp): 4900
  Vector type: Insect Expression
Growth in bacteria
  Bacterial resistance: Ampicillin, 100 μg/mL
  Growth temperature: 37°C
  Growth strain: DB3.1
  Copy number: High Copy
Gene/Insert
  Gene/Insert name: NcoI-GST-3C-NotI-ccdB-AscI-stop-HindIII cassette
  Promoter: polH
  Tag / fusion protein: GST tag, cleavable with 3C protease (N terminal on backbone)
  Cloning method: Restriction Enzyme; 5′ cloning site NotI (unknown if destroyed); 3′ cloning site AscI (unknown if destroyed)
Terms and licenses: Academic/Nonprofit Terms; Industry Terms: Not Available to Industry
How to cite: pOCC151 was a gift from Marc Bickle & PEPC MPI CBG (Addgene plasmid # 118899 ; http://n2t.net/addgene:118899 ; RRID:Addgene_118899)
